>Addgene plasmid #152623 | pGBW-m4134192 | depositor full sequence | sequence record 295635 | Full Sequence
CACCATGTACACTCGCTATGTCGATAACAACTTCTGTGGCCCTGATGGCTACCCTCTTGAGTGCATTAAA
GACCTTCTAGCACGTGCTGGTAAAGCTTCATGCACTTTGTCCGAACAACTGGACTTTATTGACACTAAGA
GGGGTGTATACTGCTGCCGTGAACATGAGCATGAAATTGCTTGGTACACGGAACGTTCTGAAAAGAGCTA
TGAATTGCAGACACCTTTTGAAATTAAATTGGCAAAGAAATTTGACACCTTCAATGGGGAATGTCCAAAT
TTTGTATTTCCCTTAAATTCCATAATCAAGACTATTCAACCAAGGGTTGAAAAGAAAAAGCTTGATGGCT
TTATGGGTAGAATTCGATCTGTCTATCCAGTTGCGTCACCAAATGAATGCAACCAAATGTGCCTTTCAAC
TCTCATGAAGTGTGATCATTGTGGTGAAACTTCATGGCAGACGGGCGATTTTGTTAAAGCCACTTGCGAA
TTTTGTGGCACTGAGAATTTGACTAAAGAAGGTGCCACTACTTGTGGTTACTTACCCCAAAATGCTGTTG
TTAAAATTTATTGTCCAGCATGTCACAATTCAGAAGTAGGACCTGAGCATAGTCTTGCCGAATACCATAA
TGAATCTGGCTTGAAAACCATTCTTCGTAAGGGTGGTCGCACTATTGCCTTTGGAGGCTGTGTGTTCTCT
TATGTTGGTTGCCATAACAAGTGTGCCTATTGGGTTCCACGTGCTAGCGCTAACATAGGTTGTAACCATA
CAGGTGTTGTTGGAGAAGGTTCCGAAGGTCTTAATGACAACCTTCTTGAAATACTCCAAAAAGAGAAAGT
CAACATCAATATTGTTGGTGACTTTAAACTTAATGAAGAGATCGCCATTATTTTGGCATCTTTTTCTGCT
TCCACAAGTGCTTTTGTGGAAACTGTGAAAGGTTTGGATTATAAAGCATTCAAACAAATTGTTGAATCCT
GTGGTAATTTTAAAGTTACAAAAGGAAAAGCTAAAAAAGGTGCCTGGAATATTGGTGAACAGAAATCAAT
ACTGAGTCCTCTTTATGCATTTGCATCAGAGGCTGCTCGTGTTGTACGATCAATTTTCTCCCGCACTCTT
GAAACTGCTCAAAATTCTGTGCGTGTTTTACAGAAGGCCGCTATAACAATACTAGATGGAATTTCACAGT
ATTCACTGAGACTCATTGATGCTATGATGTTCACATCTGATTTGGCTACTAACAATCTAGTTGTAATGGC
CTACATTACAGGTGGTGTTGTTCAGTTGACTTCGCAGTGGCTAACTAACATCTTTGGCACTGTTTATGAA
AAACTCAAACCCGTCCTTGATTGGCTTGAAGAGAAGTTTAAGGAAGGTGTAGAGTTTCTTAGAGACGGTT
GGGAAATTGTTAAATTTATCTCAACCTGTGCTTGTGAAATTGTCGGTGGACAAATTGTCACCTGTGCAAA
GGAAATTAAGGAGAGTGTTCAGACATTCTTTAAGCTTGTAAATAAATTTTTGGCTTTGTGTGCTGACTCT
ATCATTATTGGTGGAGCTAAACTTAAAGCCTTGAATTTAGGTGAAACATTTGTCACGCACTCAAAGGGAT
TGTACAGAAAGTGTGTTAAATCCAGAGAAGAAACTGGCCTACTCATGCCTCTAAAAGCCCCAAAAGAAAT
TATCTTCTTAGAGGGAGAAACACTTCCCACAGAAGTGTTAACAGAGGAAGTTGTCTTGAAAACTGGTGAT
TTACAACCATTAGAACAACCTACTAGTGAAGCTGTTGAAGCTCCATTGGTTGGTACACCAGTTTGTATTA
ACGGGCTTATGTTGCTCGAAATCAAAGACACAGAAAAGTACTGTGCCCTTGCACCTAATATGATGGTAAC
AAACAATACCTTCACACTCAAAGGCGAAAACCTTTACTTTCAGTCGATGAGTGACAAAATCATTCATCTA
ACCGATGACTCCTTTGATACAGACGTGTTGAAGGCCGATGGTGCGATACTGGTAGATTTCTGGGCTGAAT
GGTGTGGCCCGTGCAAGATGATCGCACCCATTCTGGACGAGATCGCCGACGAGTATCAAGGAAAATTAAC
TGTCGCTAAGCTTAATATAGATCAGAACCCAGGGACGGCACCTAAATACGGCATCAGGGGAATACCTACC
CTCCTGCTCTTTAAGAATGGGGAAGTTGCCGCGACAAAAGTGGGAGCCCTGTCTAAGGGCCAGCTAAAAG
AGTTCTTGGACGCTAACCTGGCAGGTTCAGGCTCGGGGCACATGCACCATCACCATCACCATAGCAGCGG
GCTCGTGCCACGCGGCTAAGCTAGCTTGACTGACTGAGATACAGCGTACCTTCAGCTCACAGACATGATA
AGATACATTGATGAGTTTGGACAAACCACAACTAGAATGCAGTGAAAAAAATGCTTTATTTGTGAAATTT
GTGATGCTATTGCTTTATTTGTAACCATTATAAGCTGCAATAAACAAGTTAACAACAACAATTGCATTCA
TTTTATGTTTCAGGTTCAGGGGGAGGTGTGGGAGGTTTTTTAAAGCAAGTAAAACCTCTACAAATGTGGT
ATTGGCCCATCTCTATCGGTATCGTAGCATAACCCCTTGGGGCCTCTAAACGGGTCTTGAGGGGTTTTTT
GTGCCCCTCGGGCCGGATTGCTATCTACCGGCATTGGCGCAGAAAAAAATGCCTGATGCGACGCTGCGCG
TCTTATACTCCCACATATGCCAGATTCAGCAACGGATACGGCTTCCCCAACTTGCCCACTTCCATACGTG
TCCTCCTTACCAGAAATTTATCCTTAAGGTCGTCAGCTATCCTGCAGGCGATCTCTCGATTTCGATCAAG
ACATTCCTTTAATGGTCTTTTCTGGACACCACTAGGGGTCAGAAGTAGTTCATCAAACTTTCTTCCCTCC
CTAATCTCATTGGTTACCTTGGGCTATCGAAACTTAATTAACCAGTCAAGTCAGCTACTTGGCGAGATCG
ACTTGTCTGGGTTTCGACTACGCTCAGAATTGCGTCAGTCAAGTTCGATCTGGTCCTTGCTATTGCACCC
GTTCTCCGATTACGAGTTTCATTTAAATCATGTGAGCAAAAGGCCAGCAAAAGGCCAGGAACCGTAAAAA
GGCCGCGTTGCTGGCGTTTTTCCATAGGCTCCGCCCCCCTGACGAGCATCACAAAAATCGACGCTCAAGT
CAGAGGTGGCGAAACCCGACAGGACTATAAAGATACCAGGCGTTTCCCCCTGGAAGCTCCCTCGTGCGCT
CTCCTGTTCCGACCCTGCCGCTTACCGGATACCTGTCCGCCTTTCTCCCTTCGGGAAGCGTGGCGCTTTC
TCATAGCTCACGCTGTAGGTATCTCAGTTCGGTGTAGGTCGTTCGCTCCAAGCTGGGCTGTGTGCACGAA
CCCCCCGTTCAGCCCGACCGCTGCGCCTTATCCGGTAACTATCGTCTTGAGTCCAACCCGGTAAGACACG
ACTTATCGCCACTGGCAGCAGCCACTGGTAACAGGATTAGCAGAGCGAGGTATGTAGGCGGTGCTACAGA
GTTCTTGAAGTGGTGGCCTAACTACGGCTACACTAGAAGAACAGTATTTGGTATCTGCGCTCTGCTGAAG
CCAGTTACCTTCGGAAAAAGAGTTGGTAGCTCTTGATCCGGCAAACAAACCACCGCTGGTAGCGGTGGTT
TTTTTGTTTGCAAGCAGCAGATTACGCGCAGAAAAAAAGGATCTCAAGAAGATCCTTTGATCTTTTCTAC
GGGGTCTGACGCTCAGTGGAACGAAAACTCACGTTAAGGGATTTTGGTCATGAGATTATCAAAAAGGATC
TTCACCTAGATCCTTTTAAATTAAAAATGAAGTTTTAAATCAATCTAAAGTATATATGAGTAAACTTGGT
CTGACAGTTACCAATGCTTAATCAGTGAGGCACCTATCTCAGCGATCTGTCTATTTCGTTCATCCATAGT
TGCATTTAAATTTCCGAACTCTCCAAGGCCCTCGTCGGAAAATCTTCAAACCTTTCGTCCGATCCATCTT
GCAGGCTACCTCTCGAACGAACTATCGCAAGTCTCTTGGCCGGCCTTGCGCCTTGGCTATTGCTTGGCAG
CGCCTATCGCCAGGTATTACTCCAATCCCGAATATCCGAGATCGGGATCACCCGAGAGAAGTTCAACCTA
CATCCTCAATCCCGATCTATCCGAGATCCGAGGAATATCGAAATCGGGGCGCGCCTGGCCTCCGCGCCGG
GTTTTGGCGCCTCCCGCGGGCGCCCCCCTCGTCACGGCGAGCGCTGCCACGTCAGACGAAGGGCGCAGGA
GCGTCCTGATCCTTCCGCCCGGACGCTCAGGACAGCGGCCCGCTGCTCATAAGACTCGGCCTTAGAACCC
CAGTATCAGCAGAAGGACATTTTAGGACGGGACTTGGGTGACTCTAGGGCACTGGTTTTCTTTCCAGAGA
GCGGAACAGGCGAGGAAAAGTAGTCCCTTCTCGGCGATTCTGCGGAGGGATCTCCGTGGGGCGGTGAACG
CCGATGATTATATAAGGACGCGCCGGGTGTGGCACAGCTAGTTCCGTCGCAGCCGGGATTTGGGTCGCGG
TTCTTGTTTGTGGATCGCTGTGATCGTCACTTGGTGAGTAGCGGGCTGCTGGGCTGGCCGGGGCTTTCGT
GGCCGCCGGGCCGCTCGGTGGGACGGAAGCGTGTGGAGAGACCGCCAAGGGCTGTAGTCTGGGTCCGCGA
GCAAGGTTGCCCTGAACTGGGGGTTGGGGGGAGCGCAGCAAAATGGCGGCTGTTCCCGAGTCTTGAATGG
AAGACGCTTGTGAGGCGGGCTGTGAGGTCGTTGAAACAAGGTGGGGGGCATGGTGGGCGGCAAGAACCCA
AGGTCTTGAGCCCTTCGCTAATGCGGGAAAGCTCTTATTCGGGTGAGATGGGCTGGGCACCATCTGGGGA
CCCTGACGTGAAGTTTGTCACTGACTGGAGAACTCGGTTTGTCGTCTGTTGCGGGGGCGGCAGTTATGGC
GGTGCCGTTGGGCAGTGCACCCGTACCTTTGGGAGCGCGCGCCCTCGTCGTGTCGTGACGTCACCCGTTC
TGTTGGCTTATAATGCAGGGTGGGGCCACCTGCCGGTAGGTGTGCGGTAGGCTTTTCTCCGTCGCAGGAC
GCAGGGTTCGGGCCTAGGGTAGGCTCTCCTGAATCGACAGGCGCCGGACCTCTGGTGAGGGGAGGGATAA
GTGAGGCGTCAGTTTCTTTGGTCGGTTTTATGTACCTATCTTCTTAAGTAGCTGAAGCTCCGGTTTTGAA
CTATGCGCTCGGGGTTGGCGAGTGTGTTTTGTGAAGTTTTTTAGGCACCTTTTGAAATGTAATCATTTGG
GTCAATATGTAATTTTCAGTGTTAGACTTGTAAATTGTCCGCTAAATTCTGGCCGTTTTTGGCTTTTTTG
TTAGACAACATGACCGAGTACAAGCCCACGGTGCGCCTCGCCACCCGCGACGACGTCCCCAGGGCCGTAC
GCACCCTCGCCGCCGCGTTCGCCGACTACCCCGCCACGCGCCACACCGTCGATCCGGACCGCCACATCGA
GCGGGTCACCGAGCTGCAAGAACTCTTCCTCACGCGCGTCGGGCTCGACATCGGCAAGGTGTGGGTCGCG
GACGACGGCGCCGCGGTGGCGGTCTGGACCACGCCGGAGAGCGTCGAAGCGGGGGCGGTGTTCGCCGAGA
TCGGCCCGCGCATGGCCGAGTTGAGCGGTTCCCGGCTGGCCGCGCAGCAACAGATGGAGGGCCTCCTGGC
GCCGCACCGGCCCAAGGAGCCCGCGTGGTTCCTGGCCACCGTCGGCGTCTCGCCCGACCACCAGGGCAAG
GGTCTGGGCAGCGCCGTCGTGCTCCCCGGAGTGGAGGCCGCCGAGCGCGCCGGGGTGCCCGCCTTCCTGG
AGACCTCCGCGCCCCGCAACCTCCCCTTCTACGAGCGGCTCGGCTTCACCGTCACCGCCGACGTCGAGGT
GCCCGAAGGACCGCGCACCTGGTGCATGACCCGCAAGCCCGGTGCCTAGGCTAGTATGTAAGCCTAGTCT
TAGATAATAAAATCGCTATCCATCGAAGATGGATGTGTGTTGGTTTTTTGTGTGTGTAACGCTAGGCGCG
CCTGGTGTACCGAGAACGATCCTCTCAGTGCGAGTCTCGACGATCCATATCGTTGCTTGGCAGTCAGCCA
GTCGGAATCCAGCTTGGGACCCAGGAAGTCCAATCGTCAGATATTGTACTCAAGCCTGGTCACGGCAGCG
TACCGATCTGTTTAAACCTAGATATTGATAGTCTGATCGGTCAACGTATAATCGAGTCCTAGCTTTTGCA
AACATCTATCAAGAGACAGGATCAGCAGGAGGCTTTCGCATGAGTATTCAACATTTCCGTGTCGCCCTTA
TTCCCTTTTTTGCGGCATTTTGCCTTCCTGTTTTTGCTCACCCAGAAACGCTGGTGAAAGTAAAAGATGC
TGAAGATCAGTTGGGTGCGCGAGTGGGTTACATCGAACTGGATCTCAACAGCGGTAAGATCCTTGAGAGT
TTTCGCCCCGAAGAACGCTTTCCAATGATGAGCACTTTTAAAGTTCTGCTATGTGGCGCGGTATTATCCC
GTATTGACGCCGGGCAAGAGCAACTCGGTCGCCGCATACACTATTCTCAGAATGACTTGGTTGAGTATTC
ACCAGTCACAGAAAAGCATCTTACGGATGGCATGACAGTAAGAGAATTATGCAGTGCTGCCATAACCATG
AGTGATAACACTGCGGCCAACTTACTTCTGACAACGATTGGAGGACCGAAGGAGCTAACCGCTTTTTTGC
ACAACATGGGGGATCATGTAACTCGCCTTGATCGTTGGGAACCGGAGCTGAATGAAGCCATACCAAACGA
CGAGCGTGACACCACGATGCCTGTAGCAATGGCAACAACCTTGCGTAAACTATTAACTGGCGAACTACTT
ACTCTAGCTTCCCGGCAACAGTTGATAGACTGGATGGAGGCGGATAAAGTTGCAGGACCACTTCTGCGCT
CGGCCCTTCCGGCTGGCTGGTTTATTGCTGATAAATCTGGAGCCGGTGAGCGTGGGTCTCGCGGTATCAT
TGCAGCACTGGGGCCAGATGGTAAGCCCTCCCGTATCGTAGTTATCTACACGACGGGGAGTCAGGCAACT
ATGGATGAACGAAATAGACAGATCGCTGAGATAGGTGCCTCACTGATTAAGCATTGGTAACCGATTCTAG
GTGCATTGGCGCAGAAAAAAATGCCTGATGCGACGCTGCGCGTCTTATACTCCCACATATGCCAGATTCA
GCAACGGATACGGCTTCCCCAACTTGCCCACTTCCATACGTGTCCTCCTTACCAGAAATTTATCCTTAAG
ATCGTTTAAACTCGACTCTGGCTCTATCGAATCTCCGTCGTTTCGAGCTTACGCGAACAGCCGTGGCGCT
CATTTGCTCGTCGGGCATCGAATCTCGTCAGCTATCGTCAGCTTACCTTTTTGGCAGCGATCGCGGCTCC
CGACATCTTGGACCATTAGCTCCACAGGTATCTTCTTCCCTCTAGTGGTCATAACAGCAGCTTCAGCTAC
CTCTCAATTCAAAAAACCCCTCAAGACCCGTTTAGAGGCCCCAAGGGGTTATGCTATCAATCGTTGCGTT
ACACACACAAAAAACCAACACACATCCATCTTCGATGGATAGCGATTTTATTATCTAACTGCTGATCGAG
TGTAGCCAGATCTAGTAATCAATTACGGGGTCATTAGTTCATAGCCCATATATGGAGTTCCGCGTTACAT
AACTTACGGTAAATGGCCCGCCTGGCTGACCGCCCAACGACCCCCGCCCATTGACGTCAATAATGACGTA
TGTTCCCATAGTAACGCCAATAGGGACTTTCCATTGACGTCAATGGGTGGAGTATTTACGGTAAACTGCC
CACTTGGCAGTACATCAAGTGTATCATATGCCAAGTACGCCCCCTATTGACGTCAATGACGGTAAATGGC
CCGCCTGGCATTATGCCCAGTACATGACCTTATGGGACTTTCCTACTTGGCAGTACATCTACGTATTAGT
CATCGCTATTACCATGCTGATGCGGTTTTGGCAGTACATCAATGGGCGTGGATAGCGGTTTGACTCACGG
GGATTTCCAAGTCTCCACCCCATTGACGTCAATGGGAGTTTGTTTTGGCACCAAAATCAACGGGACTTTC
CAAAATGTCGTAACAACTCCGCCCCATTGACGCAAATGGGCGGTAGGCGTGTACGGTGGGAGGTCTATAT
AAGCAGAGCTGGTTTAGTGAACCGTCAGATCAGATCTTTGTCGATCCTACCATCCACTCGACACACCCGC
CAGCGGCCGC
Features (pLannotate 1.2.2; 21 found; start..end, strand, type, name):
      8..1915    +  CDS            R1A_SARS2 (fragment): Experimental evidence at protein level: Swiss-Prot protein existence level 1. [Non-structural protein 10]: Plays a pivotal role in viral transcription by stimulating both nsp14 3'-5' exoribonuclease and nsp16 2'-O-methyltransferase activities. Therefore plays an essential role in viral mRNAs cap methylation. From Severe acute respiratory syndrome coronavirus 2 (2019-nCoV) (SARS-CoV-2).
   1937..2263    +  CDS            trxA: THIO_ECO57 - Experimental evidence at protein level: Swiss-Prot protein existence level 1. Participates in various redox reactions through the reversible oxidation of its active center dithiol to a disulfide and catalyzes dithiol-disulfide exchange reactions. From Escherichia coli O157:H7.
   2285..2302    +  CDS            6xHis: 6xHis affinity tag
   2379..2500    -  polyA_signal   SV40 poly(A) signal: SV40 polyadenylation signal
   2523..2592    -  CDS            large T antigen (fragment): large T antigen from SV40 (simian virus 40)
   2615..2661    +  terminator     T7 terminator: transcription terminator for bacteriophage T7 RNA polymerase
   2691..2827    +  terminator     rrnG terminator: transcription terminator from the E. coli ribosomal RNA rrnG operon (Albrechtsen et al., 1991)
   2872..2943    +  misc_feature   3' β-globin insulator: insulator downstream of the human β-globin locus (Farrell et al., 2002)
   3169..3757    -  rep_origin     ori: high-copy-number ColE1/pMB1/pBR322/pUC origin of replication
   3929..3993    -  CDS            bla(M) (fragment): β-lactamase lacking the signal sequence; bla(M); allows cytosolic expression of β-lactamase
   4257..5466    +  promoter       UbC promoter: human ubiquitin C promoter
   5470..6067    +  CDS            PuroR (fragment): puromycin N-acetyltransferase; pac from Streptomyces; confers resistance to puromycin
   6096..6144    +  polyA_signal   poly(A) signal: synthetic polyadenylation signal
   6410..7270    +  CDS            AmpR: β-lactamase; bla; confers resistance to ampicillin, carbenicillin, and related antibiotics
   7283..7419    +  terminator     rrnG terminator: transcription terminator from the E. coli ribosomal RNA rrnG operon (Albrechtsen et al., 1991)
   7564..7635    +  misc_feature   5' β-globin insulator: insulator upstream of the human β-globin locus (Farrell et al., 2002)
   7640..7686    -  terminator     T7 terminator: transcription terminator for bacteriophage T7 RNA polymerase
   7704..7752    -  polyA_signal   poly(A) signal: synthetic polyadenylation signal
   7833..8136    +  enhancer       CMV enhancer: human cytomegalovirus immediate early enhancer
   8209..8226    -  promoter       CMV promoter (fragment): human cytomegalovirus (CMV) immediate early promoter
   8289..8340    +  promoter       CMVd2 promoter: truncated human cytomegalovirus (CMV) immediate early promoter that yields moderately reduced expression relative to the full-length promoter
