[The description below was written by a language model from this plasmid's Addgene catalogue record and pLannotate feature annotations shown in this document.]
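Description:
pGBW-m4134192 is a mammalian expression plasmid for SARS-CoV-2 nonstructural protein 2 (nsp2), built on the pTwist_CMV_Puro_6 backbone. It is propagated in E. coli as a high-copy plasmid through a ColE1/pUC-type origin and selected with ampicillin via an intact β-lactamase gene. A short additional bla fragment near the origin appears to be a backbone remnant. For selection in mammalian cells, a separate cassette places a puromycin N-acetyltransferase gene under the human ubiquitin C promoter, followed by a synthetic polyadenylation signal.

The payload is the wild-type nsp2 coding region, about 1.9 kb, taken from the ORF1ab polyprotein. The automated annotation identifies it only as a fragment of the replicase polyprotein 1a, and the nsp10 function text attached to that hit is generic to the polyprotein entry rather than a description of this insert. Expression is driven by the CMV immediate-early enhancer and promoter, which the feature table detects as the enhancer plus short or truncated promoter matches just upstream of the open reading frame across the plasmid's numbering origin. The nsp2 sequence is followed in the same orientation by E. coli thioredoxin (trxA) and a 6xHis tag. The catalogue describes the C-terminal fusion as a cleavable TEV site plus TRX; the TEV site is not separately annotated, and the His tag is not mentioned in the catalogue fields. An SV40 polyadenylation signal lies downstream. Bacterial T7 and rrnG terminators and 5' and 3' β-globin insulator elements flank the cassettes, presumably limiting transcriptional read-through and interference between units.

The record supports use for transient or puromycin-selected expression of tagged nsp2 in mammalian cells. The thioredoxin and His elements are parts commonly used to aid solubility and affinity purification, with the tag removable by TEV protease.
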