Addgene plasmid #152623: pGBW-m4134192
Purpose: Mammalian expression plasmid for SARS-CoV-2 nsp2
Depositing lab: Ginkgo Bioworks & Benjie Chen. Depositing organization: Ginkgo Bioworks.
Backbone
  Vector backbone: pTwist_CMV_Puro_6
  Backbone size w/o insert (bp): 6080
  Vector type: Mammalian Expression
  Selectable markers: Puromycin
Growth in bacteria
  Bacterial resistance: Ampicillin, 100 μg/mL
  Growth temperature: 37°C
  Growth strain: DH5alpha
  Copy number: High Copy
Gene/Insert
  Gene/Insert name: SARS-CoV-2 nsp2
  Species: Severe acute respiratory syndrome coronavirus 2
  Insert size (bp): 1907
  Mutation: wt
  Entrez Gene: ORF1ab (a.k.a. GU280_gp01)
  Promoter: CMV
  Tag / fusion protein: Cleavable TEV;TRX (C terminal on backbone)
  Cloning method: Unknown
Resource information
  A portion of this plasmid was derived from a plasmid made by: GinkgoBioworks
Depositor comments: NCBI reference sequence: YP_009725298.1
How to cite: pGBW-m4134192 was a gift from Ginkgo Bioworks & Benjie Chen (Addgene plasmid # 152623 ; http://n2t.net/addgene:152623 ; RRID:Addgene_152623)
